Addgene plasmid #188504: SadCas9 KRAB
Purpose: Expresses FLAG tagged SadCas9 KRAB
Depositing lab: Isaac Hilton. Depositing organization: Rice University. Publication: Quantification of Genome Editing and Transcriptional Control Capabilities Reveals Hierarchies among Diverse CRISPR/Cas Systems in Human Cells. Escobar M, Li J, Patel A, Liu S, Xu Q, Hilton IB. ACS Synth Biol. 2022 Oct 21;11(10):3239-3250. doi: 10.1021/acssynbio.2c00156. Epub 2022 Sep 26. PubMed 36162812.
Backbone
  Vector backbone: LentiCRISPR v2
  Vector type: Mammalian Expression, Lentiviral, CRISPR
  Selectable markers: Puromycin
Growth in bacteria
  Bacterial resistance: Ampicillin, 100 μg/mL
  Growth temperature: 37°C
  Growth strain: NEB Stable
  Copy number: High Copy
Gene/Insert
  Gene/Insert name: dCas9
  Species: Staphylococcus aureus
  Mutation: D10A/N580A
  Promoter: EF1a
  Cloning method: Gibson Cloning
Terms and licenses: Academic/Nonprofit Terms; Industry Terms: Not Available to Industry
Depositor comments: Stbl3 is also a suitable growth strain.
How to cite: SadCas9 KRAB was a gift from Isaac Hilton (Addgene plasmid # 188504 ; http://n2t.net/addgene:188504 ; RRID:Addgene_188504)
