[The description below was written by a language model from this plasmid's Addgene catalogue record and pLannotate feature annotations shown in this document.]
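Description:
SadCas9 KRAB is a lentiviral, mammalian-expression CRISPR interference plasmid built on the LentiCRISPR v2 backbone. It is propagated in E. coli through a high-copy ColE1/pUC-type origin with ampicillin selection (AmpR), and also carries an f1 origin. The viral portion has a third-generation, self-inactivating layout: a CMV enhancer/promoter drives a truncated HIV-1 5' LTR, followed by the Ψ packaging signal, RRE for Rev-dependent export of the genomic RNA, and cPPT/CTS, with WPRE and a ΔU3 3' LTR closing the transfer cassette. Outside the LTRs the backbone retains a bGH polyadenylation signal and an SV40/EM7-driven bleomycin/Zeocin resistance cassette.

The payload is a nuclease-dead Staphylococcus aureus Cas9 carrying the D10A and N580A mutations, transcribed from an EF-1α core promoter. The coding sequence is followed by a nucleoplasmin bipartite NLS and the KRAB repression domain from human ZNF10, so that the RNA-guided protein binds DNA without cutting and silences transcription at the targeted locus. The record states the protein is FLAG tagged, although the tag is not annotated in the feature table. A puromycin N-acetyltransferase coding sequence lies downstream of KRAB for selecting transduced or transfected cells; the linking element between the two is not annotated. A guide RNA scaffold is annotated upstream of the EF-1α promoter and labelled by the annotation tool as the S. pyogenes type, but no U6 or other Pol III promoter is annotated and no spacer is recorded, so the plasmid should not be assumed to supply a functional guide. The associated work compared genome editing and transcriptional control across diverse CRISPR/Cas systems in human cells.
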