Features (pLannotate 1.2.2; 34 found; start..end, strand, type, name):
    217..397     +  LTR            5' LTR (truncated): truncated 5' long terminal repeat (LTR) from HIV-1
    444..569     +  misc_feature   HIV-1 Ψ: packaging signal of human immunodeficiency virus type 1
    553..916     +  CDS            HIV-1 gag (fragment): gag protein from human immunodeficiency virus 1; gag
   1062..1295    +  misc_feature   RRE: The Rev response element (RRE) of HIV-1 allows for Rev-dependent mRNA export from the nucleus to the cytoplasm.
   1672..1772    +  CDS            Rev (fragment): human immunodeficiency virus 1 (HIV-1) Rev protein; rev; enhances nuclear export of unspliced and incompletely spliced viral mRNAs
   1822..1939    +  misc_feature   cPPT/CTS: central polypurine tract and central termination sequence of HIV-1
   2071..2146    +  misc_RNA       gRNA scaffold: guide RNA scaffold for the Streptococcus pyogenes CRISPR/Cas9 system
   2164..2182    +  CDS            small t antigen (fragment): SV40 (simian virus 40) small t antigen
   2208..2419    +  promoter       EF-1α core promoter: core promoter for human elongation factor EF-1α
   2444..5602    +  CDS            cas9: CAS9_STAAU - Experimental evidence at protein level: Swiss-Prot protein existence level 1. CRISPR (clustered regularly interspaced short palindromic repeat) is an adaptive immune system that provides protection against mobile genetic elements (viruses, transposable elements and conjugative plasmids). CRISPR clusters contain spacers, sequences complementary to antecedent mobile elements, and target invading nucleic acids. CRISPR clusters are transcribed and processed into CRISPR RNA (crRNA). In type II CRISPR systems correct processing of pre-crRNA requires a trans- encoded small RNA (tracrRNA)
   5603..5650    +  CDS            nucleoplasmin NLS: bipartite nuclear localization signal from nucleoplasmin
   5708..5902    +  CDS            KRAB: Krüppel-associated box (KRAB) transcriptional repression domain from the human zinc finger protein ZNF10 (Margolin et al., 1994)
   6058..6655    +  CDS            PuroR (fragment): puromycin N-acetyltransferase; pac from Streptomyces; confers resistance to puromycin
   6671..7259    +  misc_feature   WPRE: woodchuck hepatitis virus posttranscriptional regulatory element
   7310..7329    +  misc_feature   cPPT/CTS (fragment): central polypurine tract and central termination sequence of HIV-1
   7331..7564    +  LTR            3' LTR (ΔU3): self-inactivating 3' long terminal repeat (LTR) from HIV-1
   7596..7820    +  polyA_signal   bGH poly(A) signal: bovine growth hormone polyadenylation signal
   7824..7845    +  promoter       SV40 promoter (fragment): SV40 enhancer and early promoter
   7866..8294    +  rep_origin     f1 ori (sequence partly withheld): f1 bacteriophage origin of replication; arrow indicates direction of (+) strand synthesis
   8308..8637    +  promoter       SV40 promoter: SV40 enhancer and early promoter
   8685..8732    +  promoter       EM7 promoter: synthetic bacterial promoter&nbsp
   8751..9125    +  CDS            BleoR: antibiotic-binding protein; Sh ble from Streptoalloteichus hindustanus; confers resistance to bleomycin, phleomycin, and Zeocin™
   9135..9260    +  CDS            ble (fragment): BLE_KLEPN - Experimental evidence at protein level: Swiss-Prot protein existence level 1. Binding protein with a strong affinity to the bleomycin family of antibiotics. Binds to CL990; an antimitotic-antibiotic compound. From Klebsiella pneumoniae.
   9255..9376    +  polyA_signal   SV40 poly(A) signal: SV40 polyadenylation signal
   9447..9469    -  protein_bind   lac operator (fragment): The lac repressor binds to the lac operator to inhibit transcription in E. coli. This inhibition can be relieved by adding lactose or isopropyl-β-D-thiogalactopyranoside (IPTG). lac repressor encoded by lacI
   9473..9503    -  promoter       lac promoter: promoter for the E. coli lac operon
   9518..9539    -  protein_bind   CAP binding site: CAP binding activates transcription in the presence of cAMP. E. coli catabolite activator protein
   9552..9644    -  CDS            lacI (fragment): lac repressor; lacI; The lac repressor binds to the lac operator to inhibit transcription in E. coli. This inhibition can be relieved by adding lactose or isopropyl-β-D-thiogalactopyranoside (IPTG).
   9827..10415   -  rep_origin     ori: high-copy-number ColE1/pMB1/pBR322/pUC origin of replication
  10586..11446   -  CDS            AmpR: β-lactamase; bla; confers resistance to ampicillin, carbenicillin, and related antibiotics
  11447..11551   -  promoter       AmpR promoter: bla
  11610..11662   -  misc_feature   bom (fragment): basis of mobility region from pBR322
  11817..12196   +  enhancer       CMV enhancer: human cytomegalovirus immediate early enhancer
  12197..199     +  promoter       CMV promoter (across the origin): human cytomegalovirus (CMV) immediate early promoter
>Addgene plasmid #188504 | SadCas9 KRAB | addgene full sequence | sequence record 373581 | Addgene NGS Result
TGATGCGGTTTTGGCAGTACATCAATGGGCGTGGATAGCGGTTTGACTCACGGGGATTTCCAAGTCTCCA
CCCCATTGACGTCAATGGGAGTTTGTTTTGGCACCAAAATCAACGGGACTTTCCAAAATGTCGTAACAAC
TCCGCCCCATTGACGCAAATGGGCGGTAGGCGTGTACGGTGGGAGGTCTATATAAGCAGCGCGTTTTGCC
TGTACTGGGTCTCTCTGGTTAGACCAGATCTGAGCCTGGGAGCTCTCTGGCTAACTAGGGAACCCACTGC
TTAAGCCTCAATAAAGCTTGCCTTGAGTGCTTCAAGTAGTGTGTGCCCGTCTGTTGTGTGACTCTGGTAA
CTAGAGATCCCTCAGACCCTTTTAGTCAGTGTGGAAAATCTCTAGCAGTGGCGCCCGAACAGGGACTTGA
AAGCGAAAGGGAAACCAGAGGAGCTCTCTCGACGCAGGACTCGGCTTGCTGAAGCGCGCACGGCAAGAGG
CGAGGGGCGGCGACTGGTGAGTACGCCAAAAATTTTGACTAGCGGAGGCTAGAAGGAGAGAGATGGGTGC
GAGAGCGTCAGTATTAAGCGGGGGAGAATTAGATCGCGATGGGAAAAAATTCGGTTAAGGCCAGGGGGAA
AGAAAAAATATAAATTAAAACATATAGTATGGGCAAGCAGGGAGCTAGAACGATTCGCAGTTAATCCTGG
CCTGTTAGAAACATCAGAAGGCTGTAGACAAATACTGGGACAGCTACAACCATCCCTTCAGACAGGATCA
GAAGAACTTAGATCATTATATAATACAGTAGCAACCCTCTATTGTGTGCATCAAAGGATAGAGATAAAAG
ACACCAAGGAAGCTTTAGACAAGATAGAGGAAGAGCAAAACAAAAGTAAGACCACCGCACAGCAAGCGGC
CGCTGATCTTCAGACCTGGAGGAGGAGATATGAGGGACAATTGGAGAAGTGAATTATATAAATATAAAGT
AGTAAAAATTGAACCATTAGGAGTAGCACCCACCAAGGCAAAGAGAAGAGTGGTGCAGAGAGAAAAAAGA
GCAGTGGGAATAGGAGCTTTGTTCCTTGGGTTCTTGGGAGCAGCAGGAAGCACTATGGGCGCAGCGTCAA
TGACGCTGACGGTACAGGCCAGACAATTATTGTCTGGTATAGTGCAGCAGCAGAACAATTTGCTGAGGGC
TATTGAGGCGCAACAGCATCTGTTGCAACTCACAGTCTGGGGCATCAAGCAGCTCCAGGCAAGAATCCTG
GCTGTGGAAAGATACCTAAAGGATCAACAGCTCCTGGGGATTTGGGGTTGCTCTGGAAAACTCATTTGCA
CCACTGCTGTGCCTTGGAATGCTAGTTGGAGTAATAAATCTCTGGAACAGATTTGGAATCACACGACCTG
GATGGAGTGGGACAGAGAAATTAACAATTACACAAGCTTAATACACTCCTTAATTGAAGAATCGCAAAAC
CAGCAAGAAAAGAATGAACAAGAATTATTGGAATTAGATAAATGGGCAAGTTTGTGGAATTGGTTTAACA
TAACAAATTGGCTGTGGTATATAAAATTATTCATAATGATAGTAGGAGGCTTGGTAGGTTTAAGAATAGT
TTTTGCTGTACTTTCTATAGTGAATAGAGTTAGGCAGGGATATTCACCATTATCGTTTCAGACCCACCTC
CCAACCCCGAGGGGACCCGACAGGCCCGAAGGAATAGAAGAAGAAGGTGGAGAGAGAGACAGAGACAGAT
CCATTCGATTAGTGAACGGATCGGCACTGCGTGCGCCAATTCTGCAGACAAATGGCAGTATTCATCCACA
ATTTTAAAAGAAAAGGGGGGATTGGGGGGTACAGTGCAGGGGAAAGAATAGTAGACATAATAGCAACAGA
CATACAAACTAAAGAATTACAAAAACAAATTACAAAAATTCAAAATTTTCGGGTTTATTACAGGGACAGC
AGAGATCCAGTTTGGTTAATTAAGGTACCGATATCACTAGTGTTCCATTAACTGCGCTAAAAATAATTTT
TAAATCTTTTTTAGCTTCTTGCTCTTTTTTGTACGTCTCTGTTTTAGAGCTAGAAATAGCAAGTTAAAAT
AAGGCTAGTCCGTTATCAACTTGAAAAAGTGGCACCGAGTCGGTGCTTTTTTGAATTCGCTAGCTAGGTC
TTGAAAGGAGTGGGAATTGGCTCCGGTGCCCGTCAGTGGGCAGAGCGCACATCGCCCACAGTCCCCGAGA
AGTTGGGGGGAGGGGTCGGCAATTGATCCGGTGCCTAGAGAAGGTGGCGCGGGGTAAACTGGGAAAGTGA
TGTCGTGTACTGGCTCCGCCTTTTTCCCGAGGGTGGGGGAGAACCGTATATAAGTGCAGTAGTCGCCGTG
AACGTTCTTTTTCGCAACGGGTTTGCCGCCAGAACACAGGACCGGTTCTAGAGCGCTGCCACCATGAAGC
GGAACTACATCCTGGGCCTGGCCATCGGCATCACCAGCGTGGGCTACGGCATCATCGACTACGAGACACG
GGACGTGATCGATGCCGGCGTGCGGCTGTTCAAAGAGGCCAACGTGGAAAACAACGAGGGTAGGCGGAGC
AAGAGAGGCGCCAGAAGGCTGAAGCGGCGGAGGCGGCATAGAATCCAGAGAGTGAAGAAGCTGCTGTTCG
ACTACAACCTGCTGACCGACCACAGCGAGCTGAGCGGCATCAACCCCTACGAGGCCAGAGTGAAGGGCCT
GAGCCAGAAGCTGAGCGAGGAAGAGTTCTCTGCCGCCCTGCTGCACCTGGCCAAGAGAAGAGGCGTGCAC
AACGTGAACGAGGTGGAAGAGGACACCGGCAACGAGCTGTCCACCAAAGAGCAGATCAGCCGGAACAGCA
AGGCCCTGGAAGAGAAATACGTGGCCGAACTGCAGCTGGAACGGCTGAAGAAAGACGGCGAAGTGCGGGG
CAGCATCAACAGATTCAAGACCAGCGACTACGTGAAAGAAGCCAAACAGCTGCTGAAGGTGCAGAAGGCC
TACCACCAGCTGGACCAGAGCTTCATCGACACCTACATCGACCTGCTGGAAACCCGGCGGACCTACTATG
AGGGACCTGGCGAGGGCAGCCCCTTCGGCTGGAAGGACATCAAAGAATGGTACGAGATGCTGATGGGCCA
CTGCACCTACTTCCCCGAGGAACTGCGGAGCGTGAAGTACGCCTACAACGCCGACCTGTACAACGCCCTG
AACGACCTGAACAATCTCGTGATCACCAGGGACGAGAACGAGAAGCTGGAATATTACGAGAAGTTCCAGA
TCATCGAGAACGTGTTCAAGCAGAAGAAGAAGCCCACCCTGAAGCAGATCGCCAAAGAAATCCTCGTGAA
CGAAGAGGATATTAAGGGCTACAGAGTGACCAGCACCGGCAAGCCCGAGTTCACCAACCTGAAGGTGTAC
CACGACATCAAGGACATTACCGCCCGGAAAGAGATTATTGAGAACGCCGAGCTGCTGGATCAGATTGCCA
AGATCCTGACCATCTACCAGAGCAGCGAGGACATCCAGGAAGAACTGACCAATCTGAACTCCGAGCTGAC
CCAGGAAGAGATCGAGCAGATCTCTAATCTGAAGGGCTATACCGGCACCCACAACCTGAGCCTGAAGGCC
ATCAACCTGATCCTGGACGAGCTGTGGCACACCAACGACAACCAGATCGCTATCTTCAACCGGCTGAAGC
TGGTGCCCAAGAAGGTGGACCTGTCCCAGCAGAAAGAGATCCCCACCACCCTGGTGGACGACTTCATCCT
GAGCCCCGTCGTGAAGAGAAGCTTCATCCAGAGCATCAAAGTGATCAACGCCATCATCAAGAAGTACGGC
CTGCCCAACGACATCATTATCGAGCTGGCCCGCGAGAAGAACTCCAAGGACGCCCAGAAAATGATCAACG
AGATGCAGAAGCGGAACCGGCAGACCAACGAGCGGATCGAGGAAATCATCCGGACCACCGGCAAAGAGAA
CGCCAAGTACCTGATCGAGAAGATCAAGCTGCACGACATGCAGGAAGGCAAGTGCCTGTACAGCCTGGAA
GCCATCCCTCTGGAAGATCTGCTGAACAACCCCTTCAACTATGAGGTGGACCACATCATCCCCAGAAGCG
TGTCCTTCGACAACAGCTTCAACAACAAGGTGCTCGTGAAGCAGGAAGAAGCCAGCAAGAAGGGCAACCG
GACCCCATTCCAGTACCTGAGCAGCAGCGACAGCAAGATCAGCTACGAAACCTTCAAGAAGCACATCCTG
AATCTGGCCAAGGGCAAGGGCAGAATCAGCAAGACCAAGAAAGAGTATCTGCTGGAAGAACGGGACATCA
ACAGGTTCTCCGTGCAGAAAGACTTCATCAACCGGAACCTGGTGGATACCAGATACGCCACCAGAGGCCT
GATGAACCTGCTGCGGAGCTACTTCAGAGTGAACAACCTGGACGTGAAAGTGAAGTCCATCAATGGCGGC
TTCACCAGCTTTCTGCGGCGGAAGTGGAAGTTTAAGAAAGAGCGGAACAAGGGGTACAAGCACCACGCCG
AGGACGCCCTGATCATTGCCAACGCCGATTTCATCTTCAAAGAGTGGAAGAAACTGGACAAGGCCAAAAA
AGTGATGGAAAACCAGATGTTCGAGGAAAAGCAGGCCGAGAGCATGCCCGAGATCGAAACCGAGCAGGAG
TACAAAGAGATCTTCATCACCCCCCACCAGATCAAGCACATTAAGGACTTCAAGGACTACAAGTACAGCC
ACCGGGTGGACAAGAAGCCTAATAGAGAGCTGATTAACGACACCCTGTACTCCACCCGGAAGGACGACAA
GGGCAACACCCTGATCGTGAACAATCTGAACGGCCTGTACGACAAGGACAATGACAAGCTGAAAAAGCTG
ATCAACAAGAGCCCCGAAAAGCTGCTGATGTACCACCACGACCCCCAGACCTACCAGAAACTGAAGCTGA
TTATGGAACAGTACGGCGACGAGAAGAATCCCCTGTACAAGTACTACGAGGAAACCGGGAACTACCTGAC
CAAGTACTCCAAAAAGGACAACGGCCCCGTGATCAAGAAGATTAAGTATTACGGCAACAAACTGAACGCC
CATCTGGACATCACCGACGACTACCCCAACAGCAGAAACAAGGTCGTGAAGCTGTCCCTGAAGCCCTACA
GATTCGACGTGTACCTGGACAATGGCGTGTACAAGTTCGTGACCGTGAAGAATCTGGATGTGATCAAAAA
AGAAAACTACTACGAAGTGAATAGCAAGTGCTATGAGGAAGCTAAGAAGCTGAAGAAGATCAGCAACCAG
GCCGAGTTTATCGCCTCCTTCTACAACAACGATCTGATCAAGATCAACGGCGAGCTGTATAGAGTGATCG
GCGTGAACAACGACCTGCTGAACCGGATCGAAGTGAACATGATCGACATCACCTACCGCGAGTACCTGGA
AAACATGAACGACAAGAGGCCCCCCAGGATCATTAAGACAATCGCCTCCAAGACCCAGAGCATTAAGAAG
TACAGCACAGACATTCTGGGCAACCTGTATGAAGTGAAATCTAAGAAGCACCCTCAGATCATCAAAAAGG
GCAAAAGGCCGGCGGCCACGAAAAAGGCCGGCCAGGCAAAAAAGAAAAAGGATTACAAAGACGATGACGA
TAAGGGATCCGATGCTAAGTCACTGACTGCCTGGTCCCGGACACTGGTGACCTTCAAGGATGTGTTTGTG
GACTTCACCAGGGAGGAGTGGAAGCTGCTGGACACTGCTCAGCAGATCCTGTACAGAAATGTGATGCTGG
AGAACTATAAGAACCTGGTTTCCTTGGGTTATCAGCTTACTAAGCCAGATGTGATCCTCCGGTTGGAGAA
GGGAGAAGAGCCCTGGCTGGTGGAGAGAGAAATTCACCAAGAGACCCATCCTGATTCAGAGACTGCATTT
GAAATCAAATCATCAGTTCCGAAAAAGAAACGCAAAGTTGCTAGCTCCGGCGCAACAAACTTCTCTCTGC
TGAAACAAGCCGGAGATGTCGAAGAGAATCCTGGACCGACCGAGTACAAGCCCACGGTGCGCCTCGCCAC
CCGCGACGACGTCCCCAGGGCCGTACGCACCCTCGCCGCCGCGTTCGCCGACTACCCCGCCACGCGCCAC
ACCGTCGATCCGGACCGCCACATCGAGCGGGTCACCGAGCTGCAAGAACTCTTCCTCACGCGCGTCGGGC
TCGACATCGGCAAGGTGTGGGTCGCGGACGACGGCGCCGCGGTGGCGGTCTGGACCACGCCGGAGAGCGT
CGAAGCGGGGGCGGTGTTCGCCGAGATCGGCCCGCGCATGGCCGAGTTGAGCGGTTCCCGGCTGGCCGCG
CAGCAACAGATGGAAGGCCTCCTGGCGCCGCACCGGCCCAAGGAGCCCGCGTGGTTCCTGGCCACCGTCG
GAGTCTCGCCCGACCACCAGGGCAAGGGTCTGGGCAGCGCCGTCGTGCTCCCCGGAGTGGAGGCGGCCGA
GCGCGCCGGGGTGCCCGCCTTCCTGGAGACCTCCGCGCCCCGCAACCTCCCCTTCTACGAGCGGCTCGGC
TTCACCGTCACCGCCGACGTCGAGGTGCCCGAAGGACCGCGCACCTGGTGCATGACCCGCAAGCCCGGTG
CCTGAACGCGTTAAGTCGACAATCAACCTCTGGATTACAAAATTTGTGAAAGATTGACTGGTATTCTTAA
CTATGTTGCTCCTTTTACGCTATGTGGATACGCTGCTTTAATGCCTTTGTATCATGCTATTGCTTCCCGT
ATGGCTTTCATTTTCTCCTCCTTGTATAAATCCTGGTTGCTGTCTCTTTATGAGGAGTTGTGGCCCGTTG
TCAGGCAACGTGGCGTGGTGTGCACTGTGTTTGCTGACGCAACCCCCACTGGTTGGGGCATTGCCACCAC
CTGTCAGCTCCTTTCCGGGACTTTCGCTTTCCCCCTCCCTATTGCCACGGCGGAACTCATCGCCGCCTGC
CTTGCCCGCTGCTGGACAGGGGCTCGGCTGTTGGGCACTGACAATTCCGTGGTGTTGTCGGGGAAATCAT
CGTCCTTTCCTTGGCTGCTCGCCTGTGTTGCCACCTGGATTCTGCGCGGGACGTCCTTCTGCTACGTCCC
TTCGGCCCTCAATCCAGCGGACCTTCCTTCCCGCGGCCTGCTGCCGGCTCTGCGGCCTCTTCCGCGTCTT
CGCCTTCGCCCTCAGACGAGTCGGATCTCCCTTTGGGCCGCCTCCCCGCGTCGACTTTAAGACCAATGAC
TTACAAGGCAGCTGTAGATCTTAGCCACTTTTTAAAAGAAAAGGGGGGACTGGAAGGGCTAATTCACTCC
CAACGAAGACAAGATCTGCTTTTTGCTTGTACTGGGTCTCTCTGGTTAGACCAGATCTGAGCCTGGGAGC
TCTCTGGCTAACTAGGGAACCCACTGCTTAAGCCTCAATAAAGCTTGCCTTGAGTGCTTCAAGTAGTGTG
TGCCCGTCTGTTGTGTGACTCTGGTAACTAGAGATCCCTCAGACCCTTTTAGTCAGTGTGGAAAATCTCT
AGCAGGGCCCGTTTAAACCCGCTGATCAGCCTCGACTGTGCCTTCTAGTTGCCAGCCATCTGTTGTTTGC
CCCTCCCCCGTGCCTTCCTTGACCCTGGAAGGTGCCACTCCCACTGTCCTTTCCTAATAAAATGAGGAAA
TTGCATCGCATTGTCTGAGTAGGTGTCATTCTATTCTGGGGGGTGGGGTGGGGCAGGACAGCAAGGGGGA
GGATTGGGAAGACAATAGCAGGCATGCTGGGGATGCGGTGGGCTCTATGGCTTCTGAGGCGGAAAGAACC
AGCTGGGGCTCTAGGGGGTATCCCC
[124 nt withheld, positions 7866-7989]
C
[91 nt withheld, positions 7991-8081]
A
[49 nt withheld, positions 8083-8131]
CCTTTGACGTTGGAGTCCACGTTCTTT
[37 nt withheld, positions 8159-8195]
ACCCTATCTCGGTCTATTCTTTTGATTTATAAGGGATTTTGCCGATTTCGGCCTATTGGTTAAAAAATGA
GCTGATTTAACAAAAATTTAACGCGAATTAATTCTGTGGAATGTGTGTCAGTTAGGGTGTGGAAAGTCCC
CAGGCTCCCCAGCAGGCAGAAGTATGCAAAGCATGCATCTCAATTAGTCAGCAACCAGGTGTGGAAAGTC
CCCAGGCTCCCCAGCAGGCAGAAGTATGCAAAGCATGCATCTCAATTAGTCAGCAACCATAGTCCCGCCC
CTAACTCCGCCCATCCCGCCCCTAACTCCGCCCAGTTCCGCCCATTCTCCGCCCCATGGCTGACTAATTT
TTTTTATTTATGCAGAGGCCGAGGCCGCCTCTGCCTCTGAGCTATTCCAGAAGTAGTGAGGAGGCTTTTT
TGGAGGCCTAGGCTTTTGCAAAAAGCTCCCGGGAGCTTGTATATCCATTTTCGGATCTGATCAGCACGTG
TTGACAATTAATCATCGGCATAGTATATCGGCATAGTATAATACGACAAGGTGAGGAACTAAACCATGGC
CAAGTTGACCAGTGCCGTTCCGGTGCTCACCGCGCGCGACGTCGCCGGAGCGGTCGAGTTCTGGACCGAC
CGGCTCGGGTTCTCCCGGGACTTCGTGGAGGACGACTTCGCCGGTGTGGTCCGGGACGACGTGACCCTGT
TCATCAGCGCGGTCCAGGACCAGGTGGTGCCGGACAACACCCTGGCCTGGGTGTGGGTGCGCGGCCTGGA
CGAGCTGTACGCCGAGTGGTCGGAGGTCGTGTCCACGAACTTCCGGGACGCCTCCGGGCCGGCCATGACC
GAGATCGGCGAGCAGCCGTGGGGGCGGGAGTTCGCCCTGCGCGACCCGGCCGGCAACTGCGTGCACTTCG
TGGCCGAGGAGCAGGACTGACACGTGCTACGAGATTTCGATTCCACCGCCGCCTTCTATGAAAGGTTGGG
CTTCGGAATCGTTTTCCGGGACGCCGGCTGGATGATCCTCCAGCGCGGGGATCTCATGCTGGAGTTCTTC
GCCCACCCCAACTTGTTTATTGCAGCTTATAATGGTTACAAATAAAGCAATAGCATCACAAATTTCACAA
ATAAAGCATTTTTTTCACTGCATTCTAGTTGTGGTTTGTCCAAACTCATCAATGTATCTTATCATGTCTG
TATACCGTCGACCTCTAGCTAGAGCTTGGCGTAATCATGGTCATAGCTGTTTCCTGTGTGAAATTGTTAT
CCGCTCACAATTCCACACAACATACGAGCCGGAAGCATAAAGTGTAAAGCCTGGGGTGCCTAATGAGTGA
GCTAACTCACATTAATTGCGTTGCGCTCACTGCCCGCTTTCCAGTCGGGAAACCTGTCGTGCCAGCTGCA
TTAATGAATCGGCCAACGCGCGGGGAGAGGCGGTTTGCGTATTGGGCGCTCTTCCGCTTCCTCGCTCACT
GACTCGCTGCGCTCGGTCGTTCGGCTGCGGCGAGCGGTATCAGCTCACTCAAAGGCGGTAATACGGTTAT
CCACAGAATCAGGGGATAACGCAGGAAAGAACATGTGAGCAAAAGGCCAGCAAAAGGCCAGGAACCGTAA
AAAGGCCGCGTTGCTGGCGTTTTTCCATAGGCTCCGCCCCCCTGACGAGCATCACAAAAATCGACGCTCA
AGTCAGAGGTGGCGAAACCCGACAGGACTATAAAGATACCAGGCGTTTCCCCCTGGAAGCTCCCTCGTGC
GCTCTCCTGTTCCGACCCTGCCGCTTACCGGATACCTGTCCGCCTTTCTCCCTTCGGGAAGCGTGGCGCT
TTCTCATAGCTCACGCTGTAGGTATCTCAGTTCGGTGTAGGTCGTTCGCTCCAAGCTGGGCTGTGTGCAC
GAACCCCCCGTTCAGCCCGACCGCTGCGCCTTATCCGGTAACTATCGTCTTGAGTCCAACCCGGTAAGAC
ACGACTTATCGCCACTGGCAGCAGCCACTGGTAACAGGATTAGCAGAGCGAGGTATGTAGGCGGTGCTAC
AGAGTTCTTGAAGTGGTGGCCTAACTACGGCTACACTAGAAGAACAGTATTTGGTATCTGCGCTCTGCTG
AAGCCAGTTACCTTCGGAAAAAGAGTTGGTAGCTCTTGATCCGGCAAACAAACCACCGCTGGTAGCGGTG
GTTTTTTTGTTTGCAAGCAGCAGATTACGCGCAGAAAAAAAGGATCTCAAGAAGATCCTTTGATCTTTTC
TACGGGGTCTGACGCTCAGTGGAACGAAAACTCACGTTAAGGGATTTTGGTCATGAGATTATCAAAAAGG
ATCTTCACCTAGATCCTTTTAAATTAAAAATGAAGTTTTAAATCAATCTAAAGTATATATGAGTAAACTT
GGTCTGACAGTTACCAATGCTTAATCAGTGAGGCACCTATCTCAGCGATCTGTCTATTTCGTTCATCCAT
AGTTGCCTGACTCCCCGTCGTGTAGATAACTACGATACGGGAGGGCTTACCATCTGGCCCCAGTGCTGCA
ATGATACCGCGAGACCCACGCTCACCGGCTCCAGATTTATCAGCAATAAACCAGCCAGCCGGAAGGGCCG
AGCGCAGAAGTGGTCCTGCAACTTTATCCGCCTCCATCCAGTCTATTAATTGTTGCCGGGAAGCTAGAGT
AAGTAGTTCGCCAGTTAATAGTTTGCGCAACGTTGTTGCCATTGCTACAGGCATCGTGGTGTCACGCTCG
TCGTTTGGTATGGCTTCATTCAGCTCCGGTTCCCAACGATCAAGGCGAGTTACATGATCCCCCATGTTGT
GCAAAAAAGCGGTTAGCTCCTTCGGTCCTCCGATCGTTGTCAGAAGTAAGTTGGCCGCAGTGTTATCACT
CATGGTTATGGCAGCACTGCATAATTCTCTTACTGTCATGCCATCCGTAAGATGCTTTTCTGTGACTGGT
GAGTACTCAACCAAGTCATTCTGAGAATAGTGTATGCGGCGACCGAGTTGCTCTTGCCCGGCGTCAATAC
GGGATAATACCGCGCCACATAGCAGAACTTTAAAAGTGCTCATCATTGGAAAACGTTCTTCGGGGCGAAA
ACTCTCAAGGATCTTACCGCTGTTGAGATCCAGTTCGATGTAACCCACTCGTGCACCCAACTGATCTTCA
GCATCTTTTACTTTCACCAGCGTTTCTGGGTGAGCAAAAACAGGAAGGCAAAATGCCGCAAAAAAGGGAA
TAAGGGCGACACGGAAATGTTGAATACTCATACTCTTCCTTTTTCAATATTATTGAAGCATTTATCAGGG
TTATTGTCTCATGAGCGGATACATATTTGAATGTATTTAGAAAAATAAACAAATAGGGGTTCCGCGCACA
TTTCCCCGAAAAGTGCCACCTGACGTCGACGGATCGGGAGATCTCCCGATCCCCTATGGTGCACTCTCAG
TACAATCTGCTCTGATGCCGCATAGTTAAGCCAGTATCTGCTCCCTGCTTGTGTGTTGGAGGTCGCTGAG
TAGTGCGCGAGCAAAATTTAAGCTACAACAAGGCAAGGCTTGACCGACAATTGCATGAAGAATCTGCTTA
GGGTTAGGCGTTTTGCGCTGCTTCGCGATGTACGGGCCAGATATACGCGTTGACATTGATTATTGACTAG
TTATTAATAGTAATCAATTACGGGGTCATTAGTTCATAGCCCATATATGGAGTTCCGCGTTACATAACTT
ACGGTAAATGGCCCGCCTGGCTGACCGCCCAACGACCCCCGCCCATTGACGTCAATAATGACGTATGTTC
CCATAGTAACGCCAATAGGGACTTTCCATTGACGTCAATGGGTGGAGTATTTACGGTAAACTGCCCACTT
GGCAGTACATCAAGTGTATCATATGCCAAGTACGCCCCCTATTGACGTCAATGACGGTAAATGGCCCGCC
TGGCATTATGCCCAGTACATGACCTTATGGGACTTTCCTACTTGGCAGTACATCTACGTATTAGTCATCG
CTATTACCATGG
